>Addgene plasmid #194381 | pcDNA3_SP-GLP1R-V2R-NTEV-TCS-GV-2xHA | addgene full sequence | sequence record 381577 | Addgene NGS Result
GACGGATCGGGAGATCTCCCGATCCCCTATGGTGCACTCTCAGTACAATCTGCTCTGATGCCGCATAGTT
AAGCCAGTATCTGCTCCCTGCTTGTGTGTTGGAGGTCGCTGAGTAGTGCGCGAGCAAAATTTAAGCTACA
ACAAGGCAAGGCTTGACCGACAATTGCATGAAGAATCTGCTTAGGGTTAGGCGTTTTGCGCTGCTTCGCG
ATGTACGGGCCAGATATACGCGTTGACATTGATTATTGACTAGTTATTAATAGTAATCAATTACGGGGTC
ATTAGTTCATAGCCCATATATGGAGTTCCGCGTTACATAACTTACGGTAAATGGCCCGCCTGGCTGACCG
CCCAACGACCCCCGCCCATTGACGTCAATAATGACGTATGTTCCCATAGTAACGCCAATAGGGACTTTCC
ATTGACGTCAATGGGTGGAGTATTTACGGTAAACTGCCCACTTGGCAGTACATCAAGTGTATCATATGCC
AAGTACGCCCCCTATTGACGTCAATGACGGTAAATGGCCCGCCTGGCATTATGCCCAGTACATGACCTTA
TGGGACTTTCCTACTTGGCAGTACATCTACGTATTAGTCATCGCTATTACCATGGTGATGCGGTTTTGGC
AGTACATCAATGGGCGTGGATAGCGGTTTGACTCACGGGGATTTCCAAGTCTCCACCCCATTGACGTCAA
TGGGAGTTTGTTTTGGCACCAAAATCAACGGGACTTTCCAAAATGTCGTAACAACTCCGCCCCATTGACG
CAAATGGGCGGTAGGCGTGTACGGTGGGAGGTCTATATAAGCAGAGCTCTCTGGCTAACTAGAGAACCCA
CTGCTTACTGGCTTATCGAAATTAATACGACTCACTATAGGGAGACCCAAGCTTATCAACAAGTTTGTAC
AAAAAAGCAGGCTCCACCATGAAGACGATCATCGCCCTGAGCTACATCTTCTGCCTGGTATTCGCCGACT
ACAAGGACGATGATGACGCCAGCATCGATATGGCCGGCGCCCCCGGCCCGCTGCGCCTTGCGCTGCTGCT
GCTCGGGATGGTGGGCAGGGCCGGCCCCCGCCCCCAGGGTGCCACTGTGTCCCTCTGGGAGACGGTGCAG
AAATGGCGAGAATACCGACGCCAGTGCCAGCGCTCCCTGACTGAGGATCCACCTCCTGCCACAGACTTGT
TCTGCAACCGGACCTTCGATGAATACGCCTGCTGGCCAGATGGGGAGCCAGGCTCGTTCGTGAATGTCAG
CTGCCCCTGGTACCTGCCCTGGGCCAGCAGTGTGCCGCAGGGCCACGTGTACCGGTTCTGCACAGCTGAA
GGCCTCTGGCTGCAGAAGGACAACTCCAGCCTGCCCTGGAGGGACTTGTCGGAGTGCGAGGAGTCCAAGC
GAGGGGAAAGAAGCTCCCCGGAGGAGCAGCTCCTGTTCCTCTACATCATCTACACGGTGGGCTACGCACT
CTCCTTCTCTGCTCTGGTTATCGCCTCTGCGATCCTCCTCGGCTTCAGACACCTGCACTGCACCAGGAAC
TACATCCACCTGAACCTGTTTGCATCCTTCATCCTGCGAGCATTGTCCGTCTTCATCAAGGACGCAGCCC
TGAAGTGGATGTATAGCACAGCCGCCCAGCAGCACCAGTGGGATGGGCTCCTCTCCTACCAGGACTCTCT
GAGCTGCCGCCTGGTGTTTCTGCTCATGCAGTACTGTGTGGCGGCCAATTACTACTGGCTCTTGGTGGAG
GGCGTGTACCTGTACACACTGCTGGCCTTCTCGGTCTTATCTGAGCAATGGATCTTCAGGCTCTACGTGA
GCATAGGCTGGGGTGTTCCCCTGCTGTTTGTTGTCCCCTGGGGCATTGTCAAGTACCTCTATGAGGACGA
GGGCTGCTGGACCAGGAACTCCAACATGAACTACTGGCTCATTATCCGGCTGCCCATTCTCTTTGCCATT
GGGGTGAACTTCCTCATCTTTGTTCGGGTCATCTGCATCGTGGTATCCAAACTGAAGGCCAATCTCATGT
GCAAGACAGACATCAAATGCAGACTTGCCAAGTCCACGCTGACACTCATCCCCCTGCTGGGGACTCATGA
GGTCATCTTTGCCTTTGTGATGGACGAGCACGCCCGGGGGACCCTGCGCTTCATCAAGCTGTTTACAGAG
CTCTCCTTCACCTCCTTCCAGGGGCTGATGGTGGCCATATTATACTGCTTTGTCAACAATGAGGTCCAGC
TGGAATTTCGGAAGAGCTGGGAGCGCTGGCGGCTTGAGCACTTGCACATCCAGAGGGACAGCAGCATGAA
GCCCCTCAAGTGTCCCACCAGCAGCCTGAGCAGTGGAGCCACGGCGGGCAGCAGCATGTACACAGCCACT
TGCCAGGCCTCCTGCAGCGACCCAGCTTTCTTGTACAAAGTGGTTGATGGTACCGCCCGGGGACGCACCC
CACCCAGCCTGGGTCCCCAAGATGAGTCCTGCACCACCGCCAGCTCCTCCCTGGCCAAGGACACTTCATC
GGATGTCGGAGGTGGAGGTAGCGGAGGTGGAGGTAGCGGAGAGAGCTTGTTTAAGGGACCACGTGATTAC
AACCCGATATCGAGCACCATTTGTCATTTGACGAATGAATCTGATGGGCACACAACATCGTTGTATGGTA
TTGGATTTGGTCCCTTCATCATTACAAACAAGCACTTGTTTCGTCGCAATAATGGAACACTGTTGGTCCA
ATCACTACATGGTGTATTCAAGGTCAAGGACACCACGACTTTGCAACAACACCTCATTGATGGGAGGGAC
ATGATGATTATTCGCATGCCTAAGGATTTCCCACCATTTCCTCAAAAGCTGAAATTTAGAGAGCCACAAA
GGGAAGAGCGCATATGTCTTGTGACAACCAACTTCCAAGCTCCCGAGAACCTGTACTTCCAGGGTTCTAG
AGAACAGAAGCTGATCTCAGAAGAGGATCTGGCCCGGGCCATGAAGCTACTGTCTTCTATCGAACAAGCA
TGCGATATTTGCCGACTTAAAAAGCTCAAGTGCTCCAAAGAAAAACCGAAGTGCGCCAAGTGTCTGAAGA
ACAACTGGGAGTGTCGCTACTCTCCCAAAACCAAAAGGTCTCCGCTGACTAGGGCACATCTGACAGAAGT
GGAATCAAGGCTAGAAAGACTGGAACAGCTATTTCTACTGATTTTTCCTCGAGAAGACCTTGACATGATT
TTGAAAATGGATTCTTTACAGGATATAAAAGCATTGTTAACAGGATTATTTGTACAAGATAATGTGAATA
AAGATGCCGTCACAGATAGATTGGCTTCAGTGGAGACTGATATGCCTCTAACATTGAGACAGCATAGAAT
AAGTGCGACATCATCATCGGAAGAGAGTAGTAACAAAGGTCAAAGACAGTTGACTGTATCGCCGGAATTC
CCGGGGATCAGCTTGATAATTCGATTCACCATGCCCAAGAAGAAGAGGAAGGTGGCGTACAGCCGCGCGC
GTACGAAAAACAATTACGGGTCTACCATCGAGGGCCTGCTCGATCTCCCGGACGACGACGCCCCCGAAGA
GGCGGGGCTGGCGGCTCCGCGCCTGTCCTTTCTCCCCGCGGGACACACGCGCAGACTGTCGACGGCCCCC
CCGACCGATGTCAGCCTGGGGGACGAGCTCCACTTAGACGGCGAGGACGTCGCGATGGCGCATGCCGACG
CGCTAGACGATTTCGATCTGGACATGTTGGGGGACGGGGATTCCCCGGGTCCGGGATTTACCCCCCACGA
CTCCGCCCCCTACGGCGCTCTGGATATGGCCGACTTCGAGTTTGAGCAGATGTTTACCGATGCCCTTGGA
ATTGACGAGTACGGTGGGGGCTACCCATACGATGTTCCTGACTATGCGGGCTATCCCTATGACGTCCCGG
ACTATGCATGAGGGCCCTATTCTATAGTGTCACCTAAATGCTAGAGCTCGCTGATCAGCCTCGACTGTGC
CTTCTAGTTGCCAGCCATCTGTTGTTTGCCCCTCCCCCGTGCCTTCCTTGACCCTGGAAGGTGCCACTCC
CACTGTCCTTTCCTAATAAAATGAGGAAATTGCATCGCATTGTCTGAGTAGGTGTCATTCTATTCTGGGG
GGTGGGGTGGGGCAGGACAGCAAGGGGGAGGATTGGGAAGACAATAGCAGGCATGCTGGGGATGCGGTGG
GCTCTATGGCTTCTGAGGCGGAAAGAACCAGCTGGGGCTCTAGGGGGTATCCCC
[124 nt withheld, positions 4255-4378]
C
[91 nt withheld, positions 4380-4470]
A
[49 nt withheld, positions 4472-4520]
CCTTTGACGTTGGAGTCCACGTTCTTT
[37 nt withheld, positions 4548-4584]
ACCCTATCTCGGTCTATTCTTTTGATTTATAAGGGATTTTGCCGATTTCGGCCTATTGGTTAAAAAATGA
GCTGATTTAACAAAAATTTAACGCGAATTAATTCTGTGGAATGTGTGTCAGTTAGGGTGTGGAAAGTCCC
CAGGCTCCCCAGCAGGCAGAAGTATGCAAAGCATGCATCTCAATTAGTCAGCAACCAGGTGTGGAAAGTC
CCCAGGCTCCCCAGCAGGCAGAAGTATGCAAAGCATGCATCTCAATTAGTCAGCAACCATAGTCCCGCCC
CTAACTCCGCCCATCCCGCCCCTAACTCCGCCCAGTTCCGCCCATTCTCCGCCCCATGGCTGACTAATTT
TTTTTATTTATGCAGAGGCCGAGGCCGCCTCTGCCTCTGAGCTATTCCAGAAGTAGTGAGGAGGCTTTTT
TGGAGGCCTAGGCTTTTGCAAAAAGCTCCCGGGAGCTTGTATATCCATTTTCGGATCTGATCAAGAGACA
GGATGAGGATCGTTTCGCATGATTGAACAAGATGGATTGCACGCAGGTTCTCCGGCCGCTTGGGTGGAGA
GGCTATTCGGCTATGACTGGGCACAACAGACAATCGGCTGCTCTGATGCCGCCGTGTTCCGGCTGTCAGC
GCAGGGGCGCCCGGTTCTTTTTGTCAAGACCGACCTGTCCGGTGCCCTGAATGAACTGCAGGACGAGGCA
GCGCGGCTATCGTGGCTGGCCACGACGGGCGTTCCTTGCGCAGCTGTGCTCGACGTTGTCACTGAAGCGG
GAAGGGACTGGCTGCTATTGGGCGAAGTGCCGGGGCAGGATCTCCTGTCATCTCACCTTGCTCCTGCCGA
GAAAGTATCCATCATGGCTGATGCAATGCGGCGGCTGCATACGCTTGATCCGGCTACCTGCCCATTCGAC
CACCAAGCGAAACATCGCATCGAGCGAGCACGTACTCGGATGGAAGCCGGTCTTGTCGATCAGGATGATC
TGGACGAAGAGCATCAGGGGCTCGCGCCAGCCGAACTGTTCGCCAGGCTCAAGGCGCGCATGCCCGACGG
CGAGGATCTCGTCGTGACCCATGGCGATGCCTGCTTGCCGAATATCATGGTGGAAAATGGCCGCTTTTCT
GGATTCATCGACTGTGGCCGGCTGGGTGTGGCGGACCGCTATCAGGACATAGCGTTGGCTACCCGTGATA
TTGCTGAAGAGCTTGGCGGCGAATGGGCTGACCGCTTCCTCGTGCTTTACGGTATCGCCGCTCCCGATTC
GCAGCGCATCGCCTTCTATCGCCTTCTTGACGAGTTCTTCTGAGCGGGACTCTGGGGTTCGAAATGACCG
ACCAAGCGACGCCCAACCTGCCATCACGAGATTTCGATTCCACCGCCGCCTTCTATGAAAGGTTGGGCTT
CGGAATCGTTTTCCGGGACGCCGGCTGGATGATCCTCCAGCGCGGGGATCTCATGCTGGAGTTCTTCGCC
CACCCCAACTTGTTTATTGCAGCTTATAATGGTTACAAATAAAGCAATAGCATCACAAATTTCACAAATA
AAGCATTTTTTTCACTGCATTCTAGTTGTGGTTTGTCCAAACTCATCAATGTATCTTATCATGTCTGTAT
ACCGTCGACCTCTAGCTAGAGCTTGGCGTAATCATGGTCATAGCTGTTTCCTGTGTGAAATTGTTATCCG
CTCACAATTCCACACAACATACGAGCCGGAAGCATAAAGTGTAAAGCCTGGGGTGCCTAATGAGTGAGCT
AACTCACATTAATTGCGTTGCGCTCACTGCCCGCTTTCCAGTCGGGAAACCTGTCGTGCCAGCTGCATTA
ATGAATCGGCCAACGCGCGGGGAGAGGCGGTTTGCGTATTGGGCGCTCTTCCGCTTCCTCGCTCACTGAC
TCGCTGCGCTCGGTCGTTCGGCTGCGGCGAGCGGTATCAGCTCACTCAAAGGCGGTAATACGGTTATCCA
CAGAATCAGGGGATAACGCAGGAAAGAACATGTGAGCAAAAGGCCAGCAAAAGGCCAGGAACCGTAAAAA
GGCCGCGTTGCTGGCGTTTTTCCATAGGCTCCGCCCCCCTGACGAGCATCACAAAAATCGACGCTCAAGT
CAGAGGTGGCGAAACCCGACAGGACTATAAAGATACCAGGCGTTTCCCCCTGGAAGCTCCCTCGTGCGCT
CTCCTGTTCCGACCCTGCCGCTTACCGGATACCTGTCCGCCTTTCTCCCTTCGGGAAGCGTGGCGCTTTC
TCATAGCTCACGCTGTAGGTATCTCAGTTCGGTGTAGGTCGTTCGCTCCAAGCTGGGCTGTGTGCACGAA
CCCCCCGTTCAGCCCGACCGCTGCGCCTTATCCGGTAACTATCGTCTTGAGTCCAACCCGGTAAGACACG
ACTTATCGCCACTGGCAGCAGCCACTGGTAACAGGATTAGCAGAGCGAGGTATGTAGGCGGTGCTACAGA
GTTCTTGAAGTGGTGGCCTAACTACGGCTACACTAGAAGAACAGTATTTGGTATCTGCGCTCTGCTGAAG
CCAGTTACCTTCGGAAAAAGAGTTGGTAGCTCTTGATCCGGCAAACAAACCACCGCTGGTAGCGGTGGTT
TTTTTGTTTGCAAGCAGCAGATTACGCGCAGAAAAAAAGGATCTCAAGAAGATCCTTTGATCTTTTCTAC
GGGGTCTGACGCTCAGTGGAACGAAAACTCACGTTAAGGGATTTTGGTCATGAGATTATCAAAAAGGATC
TTCACCTAGATCCTTTTAAATTAAAAATGAAGTTTTAAATCAATCTAAAGTATATATGAGTAAACTTGGT
CTGACAGTTACCAATGCTTAATCAGTGAGGCACCTATCTCAGCGATCTGTCTATTTCGTTCATCCATAGT
TGCCTGACTCCCCGTCGTGTAGATAACTACGATACGGGAGGGCTTACCATCTGGCCCCAGTGCTGCAATG
ATACCGCGAGACCCACGCTCACCGGCTCCAGATTTATCAGCAATAAACCAGCCAGCCGGAAGGGCCGAGC
GCAGAAGTGGTCCTGCAACTTTATCCGCCTCCATCCAGTCTATTAATTGTTGCCGGGAAGCTAGAGTAAG
TAGTTCGCCAGTTAATAGTTTGCGCAACGTTGTTGCCATTGCTACAGGCATCGTGGTGTCACGCTCGTCG
TTTGGTATGGCTTCATTCAGCTCCGGTTCCCAACGATCAAGGCGAGTTACATGATCCCCCATGTTGTGCA
AAAAAGCGGTTAGCTCCTTCGGTCCTCCGATCGTTGTCAGAAGTAAGTTGGCCGCAGTGTTATCACTCAT
GGTTATGGCAGCACTGCATAATTCTCTTACTGTCATGCCATCCGTAAGATGCTTTTCTGTGACTGGTGAG
TACTCAACCAAGTCATTCTGAGAATAGTGTATGCGGCGACCGAGTTGCTCTTGCCCGGCGTCAATACGGG
ATAATACCGCGCCACATAGCAGAACTTTAAAAGTGCTCATCATTGGAAAACGTTCTTCGGGGCGAAAACT
CTCAAGGATCTTACCGCTGTTGAGATCCAGTTCGATGTAACCCACTCGTGCACCCAACTGATCTTCAGCA
TCTTTTACTTTCACCAGCGTTTCTGGGTGAGCAAAAACAGGAAGGCAAAATGCCGCAAAAAAGGGAATAA
GGGCGACACGGAAATGTTGAATACTCATACTCTTCCTTTTTCAATATTATTGAAGCATTTATCAGGGTTA
TTGTCTCATGAGCGGATACATATTTGAATGTATTTAGAAAAATAAACAAATAGGGGTTCCGCGCACATTT
CCCCGAAAAGTGCCACCTGACGTC
Features (pLannotate 1.2.2; 29 found; start..end, strand, type, name):
     28..80      -  misc_feature   bom (fragment): basis of mobility region from pBR322
    235..614     +  enhancer       CMV enhancer: human cytomegalovirus immediate early enhancer
    615..818     +  promoter       CMV promoter: human cytomegalovirus (CMV) immediate early promoter
    814..847     +  LTR            5' LTR (truncated) (fragment): truncated 5' long terminal repeat (LTR) from HIV-1
    863..881     +  promoter       T7 promoter: promoter for bacteriophage T7 RNA polymerase
    899..923     +  protein_bind   attB1: mutant version of attB; recombination site for the Gateway® BP reaction BP Clonase™
    977..997     +  CDS            3xFLAG (fragment): three tandem FLAG® epitope tags
   1010..2398    +  CDS            GLP1R: GLP1R_HUMAN - Experimental evidence at protein level: Swiss-Prot protein existence level 1. G-protein coupled receptor for glucagon-like peptide 1 (GLP- 1) (PubMed:8405712, PubMed:8216285, PubMed:7517895, PubMed:19861722, PubMed:26308095, PubMed:27196125, PubMed:28514449). Ligand binding triggers activation of a signaling cascade that leads to the activation of adenylyl cyclase and increased intracellular cAMP levels (PubMed:8405712, PubMed:8216285, PubMed:7517895, PubMed:19861722, PubMed:26308095, PubMed:27196125, PubMed:28514449). Plays a role in regulating insulin secretion in response to G
   2400..2424    -  protein_bind   attB2: mutant version of attB; recombination site for the Gateway® BP reaction BP Clonase™
   2435..2521    +  CDS            AVPR2 (fragment): V2R_HUMAN - Also known as ADHR, DIR, DIR3, V2R. Experimental evidence at protein level: Swiss-Prot protein existence level 1. Receptor for arginine vasopressin. The activity of this receptor is mediated by G proteins which activate adenylate cyclase. Involved in renal water reabsorption. From Homo sapiens (Human).
   2558..2908    +  CDS            TEV protease (fragment): tobacco etch virus protease (Kapust et al., 2001)
   2981..3421    +  CDS            GAL4 DNA binding domain: DNA binding domain of the GAL4 transcriptional activator; Saccharomyces cerevisiae GAL4 (truncated)
   3635..3868    +  CDS            VP16 AD: transcriptional activation domain of herpes simplex virus protein VP16 (Triezenberg et al., 1988; Cousens et al., 1989); UL48
   3872..3928    +  CDS            3xHA (fragment): three tandem HA epitope tags
   3941..3959    -  promoter       SP6 promoter: promoter for bacteriophage SP6 RNA polymerase
   3985..4209    +  polyA_signal   bGH poly(A) signal: bovine growth hormone polyadenylation signal
   4213..4234    +  promoter       SV40 promoter (fragment): SV40 enhancer and early promoter
   4255..4683    +  rep_origin     f1 ori (sequence partly withheld): f1 bacteriophage origin of replication; arrow indicates direction of (+) strand synthesis
   4697..5026    +  promoter       SV40 promoter: SV40 enhancer and early promoter
   5093..5884    +  CDS            neo: KKA2_KLEPN - Also known as kan, nptII. Experimental evidence at protein level: Swiss-Prot protein existence level 1. Resistance to kanamycin, neomycin, paromomycin, ribostamycin, butirosin and gentamicin B. From Klebsiella pneumoniae.
   5908..6066    +  CDS            ble (fragment): BLE_KLEPN - Experimental evidence at protein level: Swiss-Prot protein existence level 1. Binding protein with a strong affinity to the bleomycin family of antibiotics. Binds to CL990; an antimitotic-antibiotic compound. From Klebsiella pneumoniae.
   6061..6182    +  polyA_signal   SV40 poly(A) signal: SV40 polyadenylation signal
   6255..6271    -  protein_bind   lac operator: The lac repressor binds to the lac operator to inhibit transcription in E. coli. This inhibition can be relieved by adding lactose or isopropyl-β-D-thiogalactopyranoside (IPTG). lac repressor encoded by lacI
   6279..6309    -  promoter       lac promoter: promoter for the E. coli lac operon
   6324..6345    -  protein_bind   CAP binding site: CAP binding activates transcription in the presence of cAMP. E. coli catabolite activator protein
   6358..6450    -  CDS            lacI (fragment): lac repressor; lacI; The lac repressor binds to the lac operator to inhibit transcription in E. coli. This inhibition can be relieved by adding lactose or isopropyl-β-D-thiogalactopyranoside (IPTG).
   6633..7221    -  rep_origin     ori: high-copy-number ColE1/pMB1/pBR322/pUC origin of replication
   7392..8252    -  CDS            AmpR: β-lactamase; bla; confers resistance to ampicillin, carbenicillin, and related antibiotics
   8253..8357    -  promoter       AmpR promoter: bla
