[The description below was written by a language model from this plasmid's Addgene catalogue record and pLannotate feature annotations shown in this document.]
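Description:
pcDNA3_SP-GLP1R-V2R-NTEV-TCS-GV-2xHA is a mammalian expression plasmid of about 8.4 kb built on the pcDNA3 backbone and assembled by Gateway cloning. It is propagated in E. coli at high copy number from a ColE1/pUC-type origin under ampicillin selection (AmpR), and it also carries an f1 origin. An SV40 promoter-driven neo cassette with an SV40 poly(A) signal would allow G418 selection in mammalian cells. The insert is transcribed from the CMV enhancer/promoter and terminated by the bGH poly(A) signal, with T7 and SP6 promoters flanking the cloning region.

The payload is a single fusion open reading frame. The human GLP-1 receptor (GLP1R) sits between attB1 and attB2 sites and is preceded by the element named SP, presumably a signal peptide, which is not separately annotated. A short FLAG-like fragment is detected just upstream of the receptor. Downstream of attB2 come a short segment of the vasopressin V2 receptor (AVPR2), which serves as a β-arrestin binding motif according to the associated publication title, an N-terminal fragment of TEV protease (NTEV), a TEV cleavage site (TCS, named but not annotated), the artificial transcription factor GAL4 DNA-binding domain–VP16 activation domain (GV), and a C-terminal 2xHA tag.

The construct is intended for split TEV assays of GPCR β-arrestin-2 recruitment. In this design, ligand activation of the receptor recruits a partner fused to the complementary TEV fragment, which is supplied on a separate construct. Reconstituted protease activity then cleaves the TCS and releases GV, which can drive a GAL4-responsive reporter.
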