Addgene plasmid #194381: pcDNA3_SP-GLP1R-V2R-NTEV-TCS-GV-2xHA
Purpose: Split TEV assays
Depositing lab: Michael Wehr. Depositing organization: Klinikum der Ludwig Maximilians-Universitaet Muenchen. Publication: Improved Split TEV GPCR beta-arrestin-2 Recruitment Assays via Systematic Analysis of Signal Peptide and beta-arrestin Binding Motif Variants. Wu Y, von Hauff IV, Jensen N, Rossner MJ, Wehr MC. Biosensors (Basel). 2022 Dec 29;13(1):48. doi: 10.3390/bios13010048. PubMed 36671883.
Backbone
  Vector backbone: pcDNA3
  Vector type: Mammalian Expression
Growth in bacteria
  Bacterial resistance: Ampicillin, 100 μg/mL
  Growth temperature: 37°C
  Growth strain: DH5alpha
  Copy number: High Copy
Gene/Insert
  Gene/Insert name: SP-GLP1R-V2R-NTEV-TCS-GV-2xHA
  Species: H. sapiens (human), Synthetic
  Entrez Gene: GLP1R (a.k.a. GLP-1, GLP-1-R, GLP-1R)
  Promoter: CMV
  Tag / fusion protein: 2xHA (C terminal on insert)
  Cloning method: Gateway Cloning
  Sequencing primers: 5′ CGCAAATGGGCGGTAGGCGTG; 3′ TAGAAGGCACAGTCGAGG
Terms and licenses: Academic/Nonprofit Terms; Industry Terms: Not Available to Industry
How to cite: pcDNA3_SP-GLP1R-V2R-NTEV-TCS-GV-2xHA was a gift from Michael Wehr (Addgene plasmid # 194381 ; http://n2t.net/addgene:194381 ; RRID:Addgene_194381)
